Addgene plasmid #129644: pcDNA5/FRT/TO APEX2-eIF4E1
Purpose: Express APEX2 fusion to cap-binding protein eIF4E1 in mammalian cells
Depositing lab: Nicholas Ingolia. Depositing organization: University of California, Berkeley. Publication: Proximity RNA Labeling by APEX-Seq Reveals the Organization of Translation Initiation Complexes and Repressive RNA Granules. Padron A, Iwasaki S, Ingolia NT. Mol Cell. 2019 Aug 22;75(4):875-887.e5. doi: 10.1016/j.molcel.2019.07.030. PubMed 31442426.
Backbone
  Vector backbone: pcDNA5/FRT/TO
  Backbone manufacturer: Invitrogen
  Total vector size (bp): 6509
  Vector type: Mammalian Expression
  Selectable markers: Hygromycin
Growth in bacteria
  Bacterial resistance: Ampicillin, 100 μg/mL
  Growth temperature: 37°C
  Growth strain: DH5alpha
  Copy number: High Copy
Gene/Insert
  Gene/Insert name: EIF4E1
  Species: H. sapiens (human)
  Entrez Gene: EIF4E (a.k.a. AUTS19, CBP, EIF4E1, EIF4EL1, EIF4F, eIF-4E)
  Tag / fusion protein: APEX2 (N terminal on insert)
Terms and licenses: Academic/Nonprofit Terms; Industry Terms: Not Available to Industry
How to cite: pcDNA5/FRT/TO APEX2-eIF4E1 was a gift from Nicholas Ingolia (Addgene plasmid # 129644 ; http://n2t.net/addgene:129644 ; RRID:Addgene_129644)
