[The description below was written by a language model from this plasmid's Addgene catalogue record and pLannotate feature annotations shown in this document.]
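Description:
pcDNA5/FRT/TO APEX2-eIF4E1 is a 6,509 bp mammalian expression plasmid built on the Invitrogen pcDNA5/FRT/TO backbone. It expresses human EIF4E (eIF4E1), the protein that binds the mRNA 7-methylguanosine cap, fused at its N terminus to the engineered soybean ascorbate peroxidase APEX2. In bacteria it is maintained through a high-copy ColE1/pUC-type origin and selected with ampicillin via the β-lactamase gene. Short remnants of an f1 origin, the lac promoter/operator region, lacI, ble and a bom site are also annotated as backbone fragments.

The fusion is driven by the CMV immediate-early enhancer and promoter, followed directly by two short tet operator-like matches. These are the annotated traces of the backbone's tetracycline-regulated "TO" design, in which Tet repressor supplied by the host cell keeps transcription off until tetracycline or doxycycline is added. The open reading frame runs APEX2, then a short HIV Rev-derived nuclear export signal, then EIF4E, and it ends at a bovine growth hormone polyadenylation signal. The nuclear export signal would be expected to favour cytoplasmic localisation of the fusion, although the catalogue entry does not mention it.

Downstream sits an FRT site placed immediately before a hygromycin resistance coding sequence and an SV40 polyadenylation signal, with no complete promoter annotated upstream. This arrangement is designed for FLP-mediated integration into a host cell line carrying a genomic FRT site. Correct recombination activates hygromycin resistance, giving isogenic, single-copy, inducible stable lines.

The construct places APEX2 peroxidase activity at the cap-binding protein so that nearby molecules can be labelled. In the associated work, this proximity RNA labelling (APEX-Seq) was used to study translation initiation complexes and repressive RNA granules.
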