Features (pLannotate 1.2.2; 23 found; start..end, strand, type, name):
    172..1032    -  CDS            AmpR: β-lactamase; bla; confers resistance to ampicillin, carbenicillin, and related antibiotics
   1033..1137    -  promoter       AmpR promoter: bla
   1196..1248    -  misc_feature   bom (fragment): basis of mobility region from pBR322
   1403..1782    +  enhancer       CMV enhancer: human cytomegalovirus immediate early enhancer
   1783..1986    +  promoter       CMV promoter: human cytomegalovirus (CMV) immediate early promoter
   1988..2007    +  promoter       PLtetO-1 promoter (fragment): modified phage lambda PL promoter with tet operator sites (Lutz and Bujard, 1997)
   2009..2028    +  promoter       PLtetO-1 promoter (fragment): modified phage lambda PL promoter with tet operator sites (Lutz and Bujard, 1997)
   2036..2069    +  promoter       TRE3GV promoter (fragment): 3rd-generation Tet-responsive promoter that can be activated by binding of Tet-On® 3G, optimized for retroviral and lentiviral vectors
   2151..2900    +  CDS            APEX2: soybean ascorbate peroxidase, engineered to serve as a monomeric tag for electron microscopy and live-cell proteomics (Lam et al., 2015) more active than the original APEX due to the A134P mutation
   2907..2933    +  CDS            NES: nuclear export signal from the HIV Rev protein (Fischer et al., 1995)
   2937..3587    +  CDS            EIF4E (sequence withheld): IF4E_HUMAN - Also known as EIF4EL1, EIF4F. Experimental evidence at protein level: Swiss-Prot protein existence level 1. Recognizes and binds the 7-methylguanosine-containing mRNA cap during an early step in the initiation of protein synthesis and facilitates ribosome binding by inducing the unwinding of the mRNAs secondary structures (PubMed:16271312, PubMed:22578813). In addition to its role in translation initiation, also acts as a regulator of translation and stability in the cytoplasm (PubMed:24335285). Component of the CYFIP1-EIF4E-FMR1 complex which binds to the mRNA cap and mediates tr
   3635..3859    +  polyA_signal   bGH poly(A) signal: bovine growth hormone polyadenylation signal
   3863..3884    +  promoter       SV40 promoter (fragment): SV40 enhancer and early promoter
   3905..4138    +  rep_origin     f1 ori (fragment) (sequence partly withheld): f1 bacteriophage origin of replication; arrow indicates direction of (+) strand synthesis
   4143..4190    +  protein_bind   FRT: FLP-mediated recombination occurs in the 8-bp core sequence TCTAGAAA (Turan and Bode, 2011). FLP recombinase from the Saccharomyces cerevisiae 2μ plasmid
   4198..5220    +  CDS            HygR: aminoglycoside phosphotransferase from E. coli; aph(4)-Ia; confers resistance to hygromycin
   5230..5355    +  CDS            ble (fragment): BLE_KLEPN - Experimental evidence at protein level: Swiss-Prot protein existence level 1. Binding protein with a strong affinity to the bleomycin family of antibiotics. Binds to CL990; an antimitotic-antibiotic compound. From Klebsiella pneumoniae.
   5350..5471    +  polyA_signal   SV40 poly(A) signal: SV40 polyadenylation signal
   5544..5560    -  protein_bind   lac operator: The lac repressor binds to the lac operator to inhibit transcription in E. coli. This inhibition can be relieved by adding lactose or isopropyl-β-D-thiogalactopyranoside (IPTG). lac repressor encoded by lacI
   5568..5598    -  promoter       lac promoter: promoter for the E. coli lac operon
   5613..5634    -  protein_bind   CAP binding site: CAP binding activates transcription in the presence of cAMP. E. coli catabolite activator protein
   5647..5739    -  CDS            lacI (fragment): lac repressor; lacI; The lac repressor binds to the lac operator to inhibit transcription in E. coli. This inhibition can be relieved by adding lactose or isopropyl-β-D-thiogalactopyranoside (IPTG).
   5922..1       -  rep_origin     ori (across the origin): high-copy-number ColE1/pMB1/pBR322/pUC origin of replication
>Addgene plasmid #129644 | pcDNA5/FRT/TO APEX2-eIF4E1 | addgene full sequence | sequence record 254975 | Addgene NGS Result
AGAAGATCCTTTGATCTTTTCTACGGGGTCTGACGCTCAGTGGAACGAAAACTCACGTTAAGGGATTTTG
GTCATGAGATTATCAAAAAGGATCTTCACCTAGATCCTTTTAAATTAAAAATGAAGTTTTAAATCAATCT
AAAGTATATATGAGTAAACTTGGTCTGACAGTTACCAATGCTTAATCAGTGAGGCACCTATCTCAGCGAT
CTGTCTATTTCGTTCATCCATAGTTGCCTGACTCCCCGTCGTGTAGATAACTACGATACGGGAGGGCTTA
CCATCTGGCCCCAGTGCTGCAATGATACCGCGAGACCCACGCTCACCGGCTCCAGATTTATCAGCAATAA
ACCAGCCAGCCGGAAGGGCCGAGCGCAGAAGTGGTCCTGCAACTTTATCCGCCTCCATCCAGTCTATTAA
TTGTTGCCGGGAAGCTAGAGTAAGTAGTTCGCCAGTTAATAGTTTGCGCAACGTTGTTGCCATTGCTACA
GGCATCGTGGTGTCACGCTCGTCGTTTGGTATGGCTTCATTCAGCTCCGGTTCCCAACGATCAAGGCGAG
TTACATGATCCCCCATGTTGTGCAAAAAAGCGGTTAGCTCCTTCGGTCCTCCGATCGTTGTCAGAAGTAA
GTTGGCCGCAGTGTTATCACTCATGGTTATGGCAGCACTGCATAATTCTCTTACTGTCATGCCATCCGTA
AGATGCTTTTCTGTGACTGGTGAGTACTCAACCAAGTCATTCTGAGAATAGTGTATGCGGCGACCGAGTT
GCTCTTGCCCGGCGTCAATACGGGATAATACCGCGCCACATAGCAGAACTTTAAAAGTGCTCATCATTGG
AAAACGTTCTTCGGGGCGAAAACTCTCAAGGATCTTACCGCTGTTGAGATCCAGTTCGATGTAACCCACT
CGTGCACCCAACTGATCTTCAGCATCTTTTACTTTCACCAGCGTTTCTGGGTGAGCAAAAACAGGAAGGC
AAAATGCCGCAAAAAAGGGAATAAGGGCGACACGGAAATGTTGAATACTCATACTCTTCCTTTTTCAATA
TTATTGAAGCATTTATCAGGGTTATTGTCTCATGAGCGGATACATATTTGAATGTATTTAGAAAAATAAA
CAAATAGGGGTTCCGCGCACATTTCCCCGAAAAGTGCCACCTGACGTCGACGGATCGGGAGATCTCCCGA
TCCCCTATGGTGCACTCTCAGTACAATCTGCTCTGATGCCGCATAGTTAAGCCAGTATCTGCTCCCTGCT
TGTGTGTTGGAGGTCGCTGAGTAGTGCGCGAGCAAAATTTAAGCTACAACAAGGCAAGGCTTGACCGACA
ATTGCATGAAGAATCTGCTTAGGGTTAGGCGTTTTGCGCTGCTTCGCGATGTACGGGCCAGATATACGCG
TTGACATTGATTATTGACTAGTTATTAATAGTAATCAATTACGGGGTCATTAGTTCATAGCCCATATATG
GAGTTCCGCGTTACATAACTTACGGTAAATGGCCCGCCTGGCTGACCGCCCAACGACCCCCGCCCATTGA
CGTCAATAATGACGTATGTTCCCATAGTAACGCCAATAGGGACTTTCCATTGACGTCAATGGGTGGAGTA
TTTACGGTAAACTGCCCACTTGGCAGTACATCAAGTGTATCATATGCCAAGTACGCCCCCTATTGACGTC
AATGACGGTAAATGGCCCGCCTGGCATTATGCCCAGTACATGACCTTATGGGACTTTCCTACTTGGCAGT
ACATCTACGTATTAGTCATCGCTATTACCATGGTGATGCGGTTTTGGCAGTACATCAATGGGCGTGGATA
GCGGTTTGACTCACGGGGATTTCCAAGTCTCCACCCCATTGACGTCAATGGGAGTTTGTTTTGGCACCAA
AATCAACGGGACTTTCCAAAATGTCGTAACAACTCCGCCCCATTGACGCAAATGGGCGGTAGGCGTGTAC
GGTGGGAGGTCTATATAAGCAGAGCTCTCCCTATCAGTGATAGAGATCTCCCTATCAGTGATAGAGATCG
TCGACGAGCTCGTTTAGTGAACCGTCAGATCGCCTGGAGACGCCATCCACGCTGTTTTGACCTCCATAGA
AGACACCGGGACCGATCCAGCCTCCGGACTCTAGCGTTTAAACTTACACCATGGGAAAGTCTTACCCAAC
TGTGAGTGCTGATTACCAGGACGCCGTTGAGAAGGCGAAGAAGAAGCTCAGAGGCTTCATCGCTGAGAAG
AGATGCGCTCCTCTAATGCTCCGTTTGGCATTCCACTCTGCTGGAACCTTTGACAAGGGCACGAAGACCG
GTGGACCCTTCGGAACCATCAAGCACCCTGCCGAACTGGCTCACAGCGCTAACAACGGTCTTGACATCGC
TGTTAGGCTTTTGGAGCCACTCAAGGCGGAGTTCCCTATTTTGAGCTACGCCGATTTCTACCAGTTGGCT
GGCGTTGTTGCCGTTGAGGTCACGGGTGGACCTAAGGTTCCATTCCACCCTGGAAGAGAGGACAAGCCTG
AGCCACCACCAGAGGGTCGCTTGCCCGATCCCACTAAGGGTTCTGACCATTTGAGAGATGTGTTTGGCAA
AGCTATGGGGCTTACTGACCAAGATATCGTTGCTCTATCTGGGGGTCACACTATTGGAGCTGCACACAAG
GAGCGTTCTGGATTTGAGGGTCCCTGGACCTCTAATCCTCTTATTTTCGACAACTCATACTTCACGGAGT
TGTTGAGTGGTGAGAAGGAAGGTCTCCTTCAGCTACCTTCTGACAAGGCTCTTTTGTCTGACCCTGTATT
CCGCCCTCTCGTTGACAAATATGCAGCGGACGAAGATGCCTTCTTTGCTGATTACGCTGAGGCTCACCAA
AAGCTTTCCGAGCTTGGGTTTGCTGATGCCCTGCAGCTGCCTCCCCTGGAGCGCCTGACCCTGGAC
[651 nt withheld, positions 2937-3587]
TAAGCTCGAGTCTAGAGGGCCCGTTTAAACCCGCTGATCAGCCTCGACTGTGCCTTCTAGTTGCCAGCCA
TCTGTTGTTTGCCCCTCCCCCGTGCCTTCCTTGACCCTGGAAGGTGCCACTCCCACTGTCCTTTCCTAAT
AAAATGAGGAAATTGCATCGCATTGTCTGAGTAGGTGTCATTCTATTCTGGGGGGTGGGGTGGGGCAGGA
CAGCAAGGGGGAGGATTGGGAAGACAATAGCAGGCATGCTGGGGATGCGGTGGGCTCTATGGCTTCTGAG
GCGGAAAGAACCAGCTGGGGCTCTAGGGGGTATCCCC
[124 nt withheld, positions 3905-4028]
C
[91 nt withheld, positions 4030-4120]
AGGGTGATGGTTCACGTACCTAGAAGTTCCTATTCCGAAGTTCCTATTCTCTAGAAAGTATAGGAACTTC
CTTGGCCAAAAAGCCTGAACTCACCGCGACGTCTGTCGAGAAGTTTCTGATCGAAAAGTTCGACAGCGTC
TCCGACCTGATGCAGCTCTCGGAGGGCGAAGAATCTCGTGCTTTCAGCTTCGATGTAGGAGGGCGTGGAT
ATGTCCTGCGGGTAAATAGCTGCGCCGATGGTTTCTACAAAGATCGTTATGTTTATCGGCACTTTGCATC
GGCCGCGCTCCCGATTCCGGAAGTGCTTGACATTGGGGAATTCAGCGAGAGCCTGACCTATTGCATCTCC
CGCCGTGCACAGGGTGTCACGTTGCAAGACCTGCCTGAAACCGAACTGCCCGCTGTTCTGCAGCCGGTCG
CGGAGGCCATGGATGCGATCGCTGCGGCCGATCTTAGCCAGACGAGCGGGTTCGGCCCATTCGGACCGCA
AGGAATCGGTCAATACACTACATGGCGTGATTTCATATGCGCGATTGCTGATCCCCATGTGTATCACTGG
CAAACTGTGATGGACGACACCGTCAGTGCGTCCGTCGCGCAGGCTCTCGATGAGCTGATGCTTTGGGCCG
AGGACTGCCCCGAAGTCCGGCACCTCGTGCACGCGGATTTCGGCTCCAACAATGTCCTGACGGACAATGG
CCGCATAACAGCGGTCATTGACTGGAGCGAGGCGATGTTCGGGGATTCCCAATACGAGGTCGCCAACATC
TTCTTCTGGAGGCCGTGGTTGGCTTGTATGGAGCAGCAGACGCGCTACTTCGAGCGGAGGCATCCGGAGC
TTGCAGGATCGCCGCGGCTCCGGGCGTATATGCTCCGCATTGGTCTTGACCAACTCTATCAGAGCTTGGT
TGACGGCAATTTCGATGATGCAGCTTGGGCGCAGGGTCGATGCGACGCAATCGTCCGATCCGGAGCCGGG
ACTGTCGGGCGTACACAAATCGCCCGCAGAAGCGCGGCCGTCTGGACCGATGGCTGTGTAGAAGTACTCG
CCGATAGTGGAAACCGACGCCCCAGCACTCGTCCGAGGGCAAAGGAATAGCACGTACTACGAGATTTCGA
TTCCACCGCCGCCTTCTATGAAAGGTTGGGCTTCGGAATCGTTTTCCGGGACGCCGGCTGGATGATCCTC
CAGCGCGGGGATCTCATGCTGGAGTTCTTCGCCCACCCCAACTTGTTTATTGCAGCTTATAATGGTTACA
AATAAAGCAATAGCATCACAAATTTCACAAATAAAGCATTTTTTTCACTGCATTCTAGTTGTGGTTTGTC
CAAACTCATCAATGTATCTTATCATGTCTGTATACCGTCGACCTCTAGCTAGAGCTTGGCGTAATCATGG
TCATAGCTGTTTCCTGTGTGAAATTGTTATCCGCTCACAATTCCACACAACATACGAGCCGGAAGCATAA
AGTGTAAAGCCTGGGGTGCCTAATGAGTGAGCTAACTCACATTAATTGCGTTGCGCTCACTGCCCGCTTT
CCAGTCGGGAAACCTGTCGTGCCAGCTGCATTAATGAATCGGCCAACGCGCGGGGAGAGGCGGTTTGCGT
ATTGGGCGCTCTTCCGCTTCCTCGCTCACTGACTCGCTGCGCTCGGTCGTTCGGCTGCGGCGAGCGGTAT
CAGCTCACTCAAAGGCGGTAATACGGTTATCCACAGAATCAGGGGATAACGCAGGAAAGAACATGTGAGC
AAAAGGCCAGCAAAAGGCCAGGAACCGTAAAAAGGCCGCGTTGCTGGCGTTTTTCCATAGGCTCCGCCCC
CCTGACGAGCATCACAAAAATCGACGCTCAAGTCAGAGGTGGCGAAACCCGACAGGACTATAAAGATACC
AGGCGTTTCCCCCTGGAAGCTCCCTCGTGCGCTCTCCTGTTCCGACCCTGCCGCTTACCGGATACCTGTC
CGCCTTTCTCCCTTCGGGAAGCGTGGCGCTTTCTCATAGCTCACGCTGTAGGTATCTCAGTTCGGTGTAG
GTCGTTCGCTCCAAGCTGGGCTGTGTGCACGAACCCCCCGTTCAGCCCGACCGCTGCGCCTTATCCGGTA
ACTATCGTCTTGAGTCCAACCCGGTAAGACACGACTTATCGCCACTGGCAGCAGCCACTGGTAACAGGAT
TAGCAGAGCGAGGTATGTAGGCGGTGCTACAGAGTTCTTGAAGTGGTGGCCTAACTACGGCTACACTAGA
AGAACAGTATTTGGTATCTGCGCTCTGCTGAAGCCAGTTACCTTCGGAAAAAGAGTTGGTAGCTCTTGAT
CCGGCAAACAAACCACCGCTGGTAGCGGTGGTTTTTTTGTTTGCAAGCAGCAGATTACGCGCAGAAAAAA
AGGATCTCA
